Addgene plasmid #132162: pDONR221_SLC8A1
Purpose: Gateway entry clone with codon-optimized ORF sequence for subcloning into custom expression vectors
Depositing lab: RESOLUTE Consortium & Giulio Superti-Furga. Depositing organization: CeMM Research Center for Molecular Medicine. Publication: The RESOLUTE consortium: unlocking SLC transporters for drug discovery. Superti-Furga G, Lackner D, Wiedmer T, Ingles-Prieto A, Barbosa B, Girardi E, Goldmann U, Gurtl B, Klavins K, Klimek C, Lindinger S, Lineiro-Retes E, Muller AC, Onstein S, Redinger G, Reil D, Sedlyarov V, Wolf G, Crawford M, Everley R, ... Steppan CM. Nat Rev Drug Discov. 2020 Jul;19(7):429-430. doi: 10.1038/d41573-020-00056-6. PubMed 32265506.
Backbone
  Vector backbone: pDONR221
  Backbone manufacturer: Thermo Fisher Scientific
  Backbone size w/o insert (bp): 2550
  Vector type: Mammalian Expression
Growth in bacteria
  Bacterial resistance: Kanamycin, 50 μg/mL
  Growth temperature: 37°C
  Growth strain: Stbl3
  Copy number: High Copy
Gene/Insert
  Gene/Insert name: SLC8A1 (alt name: NCX1)
  Species: H. sapiens (human)
  Insert size (bp): 2919
  Entrez Gene: SLC8A1 (a.k.a. NCX1)
  Cloning method: Gateway Cloning
  Sequencing primers: 5′ M13-fwd; 3′ M13-rev
Terms and licenses: Academic/Nonprofit Terms; Industry Terms
Depositor comments: For more information on the full Resolute plasmid collection, please see www.addgene.org/depositor-collections/re-solute/. Please provide your feedback on this plasmid to the RESOLUTE consortium by filling out their RESOLUTE repository feedback form: https://forms.office.com/Pages/ResponsePage.aspx?id=0e05yklzmkS7rjFGQL4N7z4feCLQvEJAmVcOCM_u885UN1JJRko0Ukg4TVQwNTZLOUxPQVJWT1NHUCQlQCN0PWcu
How to cite: pDONR221_SLC8A1 was a gift from RESOLUTE Consortium & Giulio Superti-Furga (Addgene plasmid # 132162 ; http://n2t.net/addgene:132162 ; RRID:Addgene_132162)
