[The description below was written by a language model from this plasmid's Addgene catalogue record and pLannotate feature annotations shown in this document.]
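Description:
pDONR221_SLC8A1 is a Gateway entry clone built on the pDONR221 backbone, carrying a codon-optimized open reading frame for human SLC8A1, also known as NCX1, the sodium/calcium exchanger 1 of the solute carrier superfamily. The full sequenced plasmid is about 5.5 kb. It is propagated in E. coli from a high-copy ColE1/pUC-type origin and is selected with kanamycin through an aminoglycoside phosphotransferase (KanR) gene.

The roughly 2.9 kb SLC8A1 coding sequence sits between attL1 and attL2 sites, the arrangement produced when an att-flanked insert is recombined into the donor vector. These sites allow directional transfer of the ORF into any attR-containing destination vector by an LR Clonase reaction, preserving orientation and reading frame. Upstream of the cassette lie the rrnB T1 and T2 transcription terminators, which shield the insert from read-through transcription in bacteria. A T7 promoter lies just beyond attL2, pointing back toward the insert, so it would transcribe the antisense strand. Short lacI and lacZα fragments are also annotated; these appear to be backbone remnants rather than functional genes. M13 forward and reverse priming sites are used to sequence across the insert.

Although the catalogue classifies the plasmid as a mammalian expression vector, the annotated features include no eukaryotic promoter or polyadenylation signal. The clone therefore serves as a shuttle source of the ORF rather than as an expression construct itself. It belongs to a consortium collection of SLC transporter clones, intended for subcloning into custom expression vectors to study transporter function and support drug discovery.
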