Features (pLannotate 1.2.2; 10 found; start..end, strand, type, name):
    121..213     +  CDS            lacI (fragment): lac repressor; lacI; The lac repressor binds to the lac operator to inhibit transcription in E. coli. This inhibition can be relieved by adding lactose or isopropyl-β-D-thiogalactopyranoside (IPTG).
    268..295     -  terminator     rrnB T2 terminator: transcription terminator T2 from the E. coli rrnB gene
    427..470     +  terminator     rrnB T1 terminator: Escherichia coli rrnB; transcription terminator T1 from the E. coli rrnB gene
    517..553     -  CDS            lacZα (fragment): LacZα fragment of β-galactosidase; lacZ fragment
    569..668     +  protein_bind   attL1: mutant version of attL; recombination site for the Gateway® LR reaction LR Clonase™
    674..3592    +  CDS            SLC8A1: NAC1_HUMAN - Also known as CNC, NCX1 From Homo sapiens (Human).
   3594..3693    -  protein_bind   attL2: mutant version of attL; recombination site for the Gateway® LR reaction LR Clonase™
   3711..3729    -  promoter       T7 promoter: promoter for bacteriophage T7 RNA polymerase
   3863..4672    +  CDS            KanR: aminoglycoside phosphotransferase; aph(3')-Ia; confers resistance to kanamycin in bacteria or G418 (Geneticin®) in eukaryotes
   4819..5407    +  rep_origin     ori: high-copy-number ColE1/pMB1/pBR322/pUC origin of replication
>Addgene plasmid #132162 | pDONR221_SLC8A1 | addgene full sequence | sequence record 260456 | Addgene NGS Result
CTTTCCTGCGTTATCCCCTGATTCTGTGGATAACCGTATTACCGCCTTTGAGTGAGCTGATACCGCTCGC
CGCAGCCGAACGACCGAGCGCAGCGAGTCAGTGAGCGAGGAAGCGGAAGAGCGCCCAATACGCAAACCGC
CTCTCCCCGCGCGTTGGCCGATTCATTAATGCAGCTGGCACGACAGGTTTCCCGACTGGAAAGCGGGCAG
TGAGCGCAACGCAATTAATACGCGTACCGCTAGCCAGGAAGAGTTTGTAGAAACGCAAAAAGGCCATCCG
TCAGGATGGCCTTCTGCTTAGTTTGATGCCTGGCAGTTTATGGCGGGCGTCCTGCCCGCCACCCTCCGGG
CCGTTGCTTCACAACGTTCAAATCCGCTCCCGGCGGATTTGTCCTACTCAGGAGAGCGTTCACCGACAAA
CAACAGATAAAACGAAAGGCCCAGTCTTCCGACTGAGCCTTTCGTTTTATTTGATGCCTGGCAGTTCCCT
ACTCTCGCGTTAACGCTAGCATGGATGTTTTCCCAGTCACGACGTTGTAAAACGACGGCCAGTCTTAAGC
TCGGGCCCCAAATAATGATTTTATTTTGACTGATAGTGACCTGTTCGTTGCAACACATTGATGAGCAATG
CTTTTTTATAATGCCAACTTTGTACAAAAAAGCAGGCTCCACCATGTACAACATGCGGAGACTGTCCCTG
TCTCCTACCTTCAGCATGGGCTTTCACCTGCTGGTGACAGTGAGCCTGCTGTTCTCCCACGTGGATCACG
TGATCGCCGAGACCGAGATGGAGGGCGAGGGCAATGAGACAGGCGAGTGCACCGGCTCCTACTATTGTAA
GAAGGGCGTGATCCTGCCAATCTGGGAGCCACAGGATCCCTCTTTTGGCGACAAGATCGCCAGAGCCACA
GTGTATTTCGTGGCCATGGTGTACATGTTTCTGGGCGTGTCTATCATCGCCGACAGGTTCATGAGCTCCA
TCGAAGTGATCACAAGCCAGGAGAAGGAGATCACCATCAAGAAGCCAAACGGCGAGACCACAAAGACCAC
AGTGAGAATCTGGAACGAGACAGTGAGCAATCTGACCCTGATGGCACTGGGATCTAGCGCCCCAGAGATC
CTGCTGTCCGTGATCGAGGTGTGCGGCCACAACTTTACAGCCGGCGATCTGGGACCTTCTACCATCGTGG
GAAGCGCCGCCTTCAATATGTTTATCATCATCGCCCTGTGCGTGTACGTGGTGCCTGACGGCGAGACCAG
AAAGATCAAGCACCTGAGGGTGTTCTTTGTGACCGCCGCCTGGAGCATCTTCGCCTATACATGGCTGTAC
ATCATCCTGTCCGTGATCTCTCCAGGAGTGGTGGAAGTGTGGGAGGGACTGCTGACATTCTTTTTCTTTC
CCATCTGCGTGGTGTTCGCATGGGTGGCAGACAGGCGCCTGCTGTTTTACAAGTACGTGTACAAGAGATA
CAGGGCCGGCAAGCAGAGAGGCATGATCATCGAGCACGAGGGCGATAGGCCCTCCTCTAAGACCGAGATC
GAGATGGACGGCAAGGTGGTGAACTCCCACGTGGAGAATTTTCTGGATGGCGCCCTGGTGCTGGAGGTGG
ATGAGAGGGACCAGGACGATGAGGAGGCAAGGAGAGAGATGGCCCGGATCCTGAAGGAGCTGAAGCAGAA
GCACCCTGACAAGGAGATCGAGCAGCTGATCGAGCTGGCCAACTATCAGGTGCTGTCCCAGCAGCAGAAG
TCTCGCGCCTTCTACCGGATCCAGGCAACAAGGCTGATGACCGGAGCAGGCAATATCCTGAAGAGGCACG
CAGCAGATCAGGCAAGGAAGGCCGTGTCCATGCACGAGGTGAACACAGAGGTGACCGAGAATGACCCCGT
GTCTAAGATCTTCTTTGAGCAGGGCACCTATCAGTGCCTGGAGAACTGTGGCACAGTGGCCCTGACCATC
ATCAGGAGGGGAGGCGATCTGACCAACACAGTGTTCGTGGATTTTCGCACAGAGGACGGAACCGCAAATG
CAGGATCCGATTACGAGTTCACAGAGGGCACCGTGGTGTTTAAGCCTGGCGACACCCAGAAGGAGATCCG
GGTGGGCATCATCGACGATGACATCTTCGAGGAGGATGAGAACTTTCTGGTGCACCTGTCTAATGTGAAG
GTGAGCTCCGAGGCAAGCGAGGACGGAATCCTGGAGGCCAACCACGTGTCCACCCTGGCATGCCTGGGAA
GCCCATCCACCGCCACAGTGACCATCTTCGATGACGATCACGCCGGCATCTTCACATTTGAGGAGCCCGT
GACCCACGTGTCTGAGAGCATCGGCATCATGGAGGTGAAGGTGCTGAGAACCTCTGGCGCCAGGGGCAAT
GTGATCGTGCCATATAAGACAATCGAGGGAACCGCAAGGGGAGGAGGAGAGGATTTCGAGGACACCTGTG
GCGAGCTGGAGTTTCAGAACGACGAGATCGTGAAGACAATCAGCGTGAAAGTGATCGACGATGAGGAGTA
CGAGAAGAATAAGACCTTCTTTCTGGAGATCGGAGAGCCAAGGCTGGTGGAGATGTCCGAGAAGAAGGCC
CTGCTGCTGAATGAGCTGGGCGGCTTCACAATCACCGGCAAGTATCTGTTCGGCCAGCCCGTGTTTCGCA
AGGTGCACGCCCGGGAGCACCCTATCCTGTCTACAGTGATCACCATCGCCGATGAGTACGACGATAAGCA
GCCTCTGACCAGCAAGGAGGAGGAGGAGCGGAGAATCGCCGAGATGGGCAGACCAATCCTGGGCGAGCAC
ACAAAGCTGGAAGTGATCATCGAGGAGAGCTATGAGTTCAAGTCCACAGTGGACAAGCTGATCAAGAAGA
CCAACCTGGCCCTGGTGGTGGGCACAAATAGCTGGAGGGAGCAGTTTATCGAGGCAATCACCGTGTCCGC
CGGAGAGGACGATGACGATGACGAGTGCGGCGAGGAGAAGCTGCCCTCTTGTTTCGATTATGTGATGCAC
TTCCTGACCGTGTTTTGGAAGGTGCTGTTCGCCTTTGTGCCCCCTACAGAGTACTGGAACGGCTGGGCCT
GCTTCATCGTGAGCATCCTGATGATCGGCCTGCTGACCGCCTTCATCGGCGATCTGGCCTCCCACTTTGG
CTGTACCATCGGCCTGAAGGACTCTGTGACAGCCGTGGTGTTCGTGGCCCTGGGCACATCTGTGCCTGAC
ACCTTTGCCAGCAAGGTGGCCGCCACCCAGGATCAGTATGCCGACGCCTCCATCGGCAATGTGACAGGCT
CTAACGCCGTGAACGTGTTCCTGGGAATCGGAGTGGCATGGAGCATCGCAGCAATCTACCACGCAGCAAA
CGGAGAGCAGTTTAAGGTGAGCCCAGGCACCCTGGCCTTCTCCGTGACACTGTTTACCATCTTCGCCTTT
ATCAATGTGGGCGTGCTGCTGTACAGGCGCCGGCCTGAGATCGGAGGAGAGCTGGGAGGACCAAGGACAG
CAAAGCTGCTGACCTCCTGCCTGTTCGTGCTGCTGTGGCTGCTGTATATCTTCTTTTCTAGCCTGGAGGC
CTACTGTCACATCAAGGGCTTTGACCCAGCTTTCTTGTACAAAGTTGGCATTATAAGAAAGCATTGCTTA
TCAATTTGTTGCAACGAACAGGTCACTATCAGTCAAAATAAAATCATTATTTGCCATCCAGCTGATATCC
CCTATAGTGAGTCGTATTACATGGTCATAGCTGTTTCCTGGCAGCTCTGGCCCGTGTCTCAAAATCTCTG
ATGTTACATTGCACAAGATAAAAATATATCATCATGAACAATAAAACTGTCTGCTTACATAAACAGTAAT
ACAAGGGGTGTTATGAGCCATATTCAACGGGAAACGTCGAGGCCGCGATTAAATTCCAACATGGATGCTG
ATTTATATGGGTATAAATGGGCTCGCGATAATGTCGGGCAATCAGGTGCGACAATCTATCGCTTGTATGG
GAAGCCCGATGCGCCAGAGTTGTTTCTGAAACATGGCAAAGGTAGCGTTGCCAATGATGTTACAGATGAG
ATGGTCAGACTAAACTGGCTGACGGAATTTATGCCTCTTCCGACCATCAAGCATTTTATCCGTACTCCTG
ATGATGCATGGTTACTCACCACTGCGATCCCCGGAAAAACAGCATTCCAGGTATTAGAAGAATATCCTGA
TTCAGGTGAAAATATTGTTGATGCGCTGGCAGTGTTCCTGCGCCGGTTGCATTCGATTCCTGTTTGTAAT
TGTCCTTTTAACAGCGATCGCGTATTTCGTCTCGCTCAGGCGCAATCACGAATGAATAACGGTTTGGTTG
ATGCGAGTGATTTTGATGACGAGCGTAATGGCTGGCCTGTTGAACAAGTCTGGAAAGAAATGCATAAACT
TTTGCCATTCTCACCGGATTCAGTCGTCACTCATGGTGATTTCTCACTTGATAACCTTATTTTTGACGAG
GGGAAATTAATAGGTTGTATTGATGTTGGACGAGTCGGAATCGCAGACCGATACCAGGATCTTGCCATCC
TATGGAACTGCCTCGGTGAGTTTTCTCCTTCATTACAGAAACGGCTTTTTCAAAAATATGGTATTGATAA
TCCTGATATGAATAAATTGCAGTTTCATTTGATGCTCGATGAGTTTTTCTAATCAGAATTGGTTAATTGG
TTGTAACACTGGCAGAGCATTACGCTGACTTGACGGGACGGCGCAAGCTCATGACCAAAATCCCTTAACG
TGAGTTACGCGTCGTTCCACTGAGCGTCAGACCCCGTAGAAAAGATCAAAGGATCTTCTTGAGATCCTTT
TTTTCTGCGCGTAATCTGCTGCTTGCAAACAAAAAAACCACCGCTACCAGCGGTGGTTTGTTTGCCGGAT
CAAGAGCTACCAACTCTTTTTCCGAAGGTAACTGGCTTCAGCAGAGCGCAGATACCAAATACTGTTCTTC
TAGTGTAGCCGTAGTTAGGCCACCACTTCAAGAACTCTGTAGCACCGCCTACATACCTCGCTCTGCTAAT
CCTGTTACCAGTGGCTGCTGCCAGTGGCGATAAGTCGTGTCTTACCGGGTTGGACTCAAGACGATAGTTA
CCGGATAAGGCGCAGCGGTCGGGCTGAACGGGGGGTTCGTGCACACAGCCCAGCTTGGAGCGAACGACCT
ACACCGAACTGAGATACCTACAGCGTGAGCTATGAGAAAGCGCCACGCTTCCCGAAGGGAGAAAGGCGGA
CAGGTATCCGGTAAGCGGCAGGGTCGGAACAGGAGAGCGCACGAGGGAGCTTCCAGGGGGAAACGCCTGG
TATCTTTATAGTCCTGTCGGGTTTCGCCACCTCTGACTTGAGCGTCGATTTTTGTGATGCTCGTCAGGGG
GGCGGAGCCTATGGAAAAACGCCAGCAACGCGGCCTTTTTACGGTTCCTGGCCTTTTGCTGGCCTTTTGC
TCACATGTT
