>Addgene plasmid #132162 | pDONR221_SLC8A1 | depositor partial sequence | sequence record 253724 | Codon-optimized ORF of SLC8A1
ATGTACAACATGCGGAGACTGTCCCTGTCTCCTACCTTCAGCATGGGCTTTCACCTGCTGGTGACAGTGA
GCCTGCTGTTCTCCCACGTGGATCACGTGATCGCCGAGACCGAGATGGAGGGCGAGGGCAATGAGACAGG
CGAGTGCACCGGCTCCTACTATTGTAAGAAGGGCGTGATCCTGCCAATCTGGGAGCCACAGGATCCCTCT
TTTGGCGACAAGATCGCCAGAGCCACAGTGTATTTCGTGGCCATGGTGTACATGTTTCTGGGCGTGTCTA
TCATCGCCGACAGGTTCATGAGCTCCATCGAAGTGATCACAAGCCAGGAGAAGGAGATCACCATCAAGAA
GCCAAACGGCGAGACCACAAAGACCACAGTGAGAATCTGGAACGAGACAGTGAGCAATCTGACCCTGATG
GCACTGGGATCTAGCGCCCCAGAGATCCTGCTGTCCGTGATCGAGGTGTGCGGCCACAACTTTACAGCCG
GCGATCTGGGACCTTCTACCATCGTGGGAAGCGCCGCCTTCAATATGTTTATCATCATCGCCCTGTGCGT
GTACGTGGTGCCTGACGGCGAGACCAGAAAGATCAAGCACCTGAGGGTGTTCTTTGTGACCGCCGCCTGG
AGCATCTTCGCCTATACATGGCTGTACATCATCCTGTCCGTGATCTCTCCAGGAGTGGTGGAAGTGTGGG
AGGGACTGCTGACATTCTTTTTCTTTCCCATCTGCGTGGTGTTCGCATGGGTGGCAGACAGGCGCCTGCT
GTTTTACAAGTACGTGTACAAGAGATACAGGGCCGGCAAGCAGAGAGGCATGATCATCGAGCACGAGGGC
GATAGGCCCTCCTCTAAGACCGAGATCGAGATGGACGGCAAGGTGGTGAACTCCCACGTGGAGAATTTTC
TGGATGGCGCCCTGGTGCTGGAGGTGGATGAGAGGGACCAGGACGATGAGGAGGCAAGGAGAGAGATGGC
CCGGATCCTGAAGGAGCTGAAGCAGAAGCACCCTGACAAGGAGATCGAGCAGCTGATCGAGCTGGCCAAC
TATCAGGTGCTGTCCCAGCAGCAGAAGTCTCGCGCCTTCTACCGGATCCAGGCAACAAGGCTGATGACCG
GAGCAGGCAATATCCTGAAGAGGCACGCAGCAGATCAGGCAAGGAAGGCCGTGTCCATGCACGAGGTGAA
CACAGAGGTGACCGAGAATGACCCCGTGTCTAAGATCTTCTTTGAGCAGGGCACCTATCAGTGCCTGGAG
AACTGTGGCACAGTGGCCCTGACCATCATCAGGAGGGGAGGCGATCTGACCAACACAGTGTTCGTGGATT
TTCGCACAGAGGACGGAACCGCAAATGCAGGATCCGATTACGAGTTCACAGAGGGCACCGTGGTGTTTAA
GCCTGGCGACACCCAGAAGGAGATCCGGGTGGGCATCATCGACGATGACATCTTCGAGGAGGATGAGAAC
TTTCTGGTGCACCTGTCTAATGTGAAGGTGAGCTCCGAGGCAAGCGAGGACGGAATCCTGGAGGCCAACC
ACGTGTCCACCCTGGCATGCCTGGGAAGCCCATCCACCGCCACAGTGACCATCTTCGATGACGATCACGC
CGGCATCTTCACATTTGAGGAGCCCGTGACCCACGTGTCTGAGAGCATCGGCATCATGGAGGTGAAGGTG
CTGAGAACCTCTGGCGCCAGGGGCAATGTGATCGTGCCATATAAGACAATCGAGGGAACCGCAAGGGGAG
GAGGAGAGGATTTCGAGGACACCTGTGGCGAGCTGGAGTTTCAGAACGACGAGATCGTGAAGACAATCAG
CGTGAAAGTGATCGACGATGAGGAGTACGAGAAGAATAAGACCTTCTTTCTGGAGATCGGAGAGCCAAGG
CTGGTGGAGATGTCCGAGAAGAAGGCCCTGCTGCTGAATGAGCTGGGCGGCTTCACAATCACCGGCAAGT
ATCTGTTCGGCCAGCCCGTGTTTCGCAAGGTGCACGCCCGGGAGCACCCTATCCTGTCTACAGTGATCAC
CATCGCCGATGAGTACGACGATAAGCAGCCTCTGACCAGCAAGGAGGAGGAGGAGCGGAGAATCGCCGAG
ATGGGCAGACCAATCCTGGGCGAGCACACAAAGCTGGAAGTGATCATCGAGGAGAGCTATGAGTTCAAGT
CCACAGTGGACAAGCTGATCAAGAAGACCAACCTGGCCCTGGTGGTGGGCACAAATAGCTGGAGGGAGCA
GTTTATCGAGGCAATCACCGTGTCCGCCGGAGAGGACGATGACGATGACGAGTGCGGCGAGGAGAAGCTG
CCCTCTTGTTTCGATTATGTGATGCACTTCCTGACCGTGTTTTGGAAGGTGCTGTTCGCCTTTGTGCCCC
CTACAGAGTACTGGAACGGCTGGGCCTGCTTCATCGTGAGCATCCTGATGATCGGCCTGCTGACCGCCTT
CATCGGCGATCTGGCCTCCCACTTTGGCTGTACCATCGGCCTGAAGGACTCTGTGACAGCCGTGGTGTTC
GTGGCCCTGGGCACATCTGTGCCTGACACCTTTGCCAGCAAGGTGGCCGCCACCCAGGATCAGTATGCCG
ACGCCTCCATCGGCAATGTGACAGGCTCTAACGCCGTGAACGTGTTCCTGGGAATCGGAGTGGCATGGAG
CATCGCAGCAATCTACCACGCAGCAAACGGAGAGCAGTTTAAGGTGAGCCCAGGCACCCTGGCCTTCTCC
GTGACACTGTTTACCATCTTCGCCTTTATCAATGTGGGCGTGCTGCTGTACAGGCGCCGGCCTGAGATCG
GAGGAGAGCTGGGAGGACCAAGGACAGCAAAGCTGCTGACCTCCTGCCTGTTCGTGCTGCTGTGGCTGCT
GTATATCTTCTTTTCTAGCCTGGAGGCCTACTGTCACATCAAGGGCTTT
